Addgene plasmid #198397: PB-TO-oNGN2
Purpose: Piggybac Tet-ON plasmid for differentiating hiPSCs into glutamatergic neurons via NGN2 expression. oNGN2 is a Phospho-mutant which avoids inhibition by cdk kinase, NGN2 optimization aided by IDT tool.
Depositing lab: iPSC Neurodegenerative Disease Initiative (iNDI) & Michael Ward. Depositing organization: National Institute on Aging (NIA).
Backbone
  Vector backbone: pUCM
  Backbone size w/o insert (bp): 13243
  Total vector size (bp): 14098
  Modifications to backbone: x y z
  Vector type: Mammalian Expression
  Selectable markers: Puromycin
Growth in bacteria
  Bacterial resistance: Ampicillin, 100 μg/mL
  Growth temperature: 37°C
  Growth strain: DH5alpha
  Growth instructions: 100µg/mL
  Copy number: High Copy
Gene/Insert 1
  Gene/Insert name: NEUROG2 (phospho mutant, codon optimized) (alt name: hNGN2)
  Species: H. sapiens (human)
  Insert size (bp): 819
  Mutation: S24A, S193A, S207A, S209A, S219A, S232A, S239A, S242A
  Entrez Gene: NEUROG2 (a.k.a. Atoh4, Math4A, NGN2, bHLHa8, ngn-2)
  Promoter: TRE3G
  Cloning method: Restriction Enzyme; 5′ cloning site BamHi (not destroyed); 3′ cloning site PmeI (not destroyed)
  Sequencing primers: 5′ ccgtaccacttcctaccctc
Gene/Insert 2
  Gene/Insert name: puroR-T2A-mycNLS-mTagBFP2
  Species: H. sapiens (human)
  Insert size (bp): 1476
  Promoter: EF1a
  Tag / fusion protein: T2A-mycNLS-mTagBFP2
  Cloning method: Restriction Enzyme; 5′ cloning site SwaI (not destroyed); 3′ cloning site NotI (not destroyed)
  Sequencing primers: 5′ TCAAGCCTCAGACAGTGGTTC
Gene/Insert 3
  Gene/Insert name: rtTA3G
  Species: H. sapiens (human)
  Insert size (bp): 748
  Promoter: CAG
  Cloning method: Restriction Enzyme; 5′ cloning site SalI (not destroyed); 3′ cloning site MluI (not destroyed)
  Sequencing primers: 5′ ctggttattgtgctgtctc
Terms and licenses: Academic/Nonprofit Terms; Industry Terms: Not Available to Industry
How to cite: PB-TO-oNGN2 was a gift from iPSC Neurodegenerative Disease Initiative (iNDI) & Michael Ward (Addgene plasmid # 198397 ; http://n2t.net/addgene:198397 ; RRID:Addgene_198397)
