[The description below was written by a language model from this plasmid's Addgene catalogue record and pLannotate feature annotations shown in this document.]
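Description:
PB-TO-oNGN2 is a roughly 14.1 kb mammalian expression plasmid on a pUCM backbone, designed as an all-in-one piggyBac Tet-On construct for converting human iPSCs into glutamatergic neurons by inducible NGN2 expression. It is propagated in E. coli as a high-copy plasmid through a ColE1/pUC-type origin with ampicillin selection (AmpR), and it also carries an f1 origin. The piggyBac transposon ends implied by the name and stated purpose are not picked out in the automated feature table. That table does list small lac, lambda, olfactory receptor and RSF ori fragments, which appear to be backbone or spacer remnants rather than functional parts.

The payload consists of three expression units. A TRE3G promoter drives a codon-optimised human NEUROG2 coding sequence followed by an SV40 poly(A) signal. This "oNGN2" carries eight serine-to-alanine substitutions (S24A, S193A, S207A, S209A, S219A, S232A, S239A, S242A), described as a phospho-mutant that escapes inhibition by cdk kinase. In the opposite orientation, a CAG promoter (CMV enhancer plus chimeric intron) expresses the rtTA3G transactivator, annotated through its tetR-derived portion and terminated by a rabbit β-globin poly(A). Because rtTA3G is made constitutively, adding doxycycline activates TRE3G. A synthetic poly(A) and transcriptional pause site lie adjacent to this unit, presumably limiting read-through.

The third unit is an EF-1α promoter driving puroR-T2A-mycNLS-mTagBFP2 with a bGH poly(A). It provides puromycin selection and a nuclear blue fluorescent marker for cells that have integrated the construct. This cassette is flanked by loxP sites, so Cre could excise it after selection.
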