Features (pLannotate 1.2.2; 34 found; start..end, strand, type, name):
     32..104     -  rep_origin     RSF ori (fragment): Plasmids containing the RSF 1030 origin of replication can be propagated in E. coli cells that contain additional plasmids with compatible origins.
    369..424     -  polyA_signal   β-globin poly(A) signal: rabbit β-globin polyadenylation signal (Gil and Proudfoot, 1987)
    495..575     -  CDS            HBB (fragment): HBB_PONPY - Experimental evidence at transcript level: Swiss-Prot protein existence level 2. Involved in oxygen transport from the lung to the various peripheral tissues. From Pongo pygmaeus (Bornean orangutan).
    709..1326    -  CDS            tetR: TETR2_ECOLX - Experimental evidence at protein level: Swiss-Prot protein existence level 1. TetR is the repressor of the tetracycline resistance element; its N-terminal region forms a helix-turn-helix structure and binds DNA. Binding of tetracycline to TetR reduces the repressor affinity for the tetracycline resistance gene (tetA) promoter operator sites. From Escherichia coli.
   1385..2401    -  intron         chimeric intron: chimera between introns from chicken β-actin and rabbit β-globin
   2681..3060    -  enhancer       CMV enhancer: human cytomegalovirus immediate early enhancer
   3061..3109    +  polyA_signal   poly(A) signal: synthetic polyadenylation signal
   3123..3214    +  misc_feature   pause site: RNA polymerase II transcriptional pause signal from the human α2 globin gene
   3759..3887    -  CDS            OR51A4 (fragment): O51A4_HUMAN - Experimental evidence at transcript level: Swiss-Prot protein existence level 2. Odorant receptor. From Homo sapiens (Human).
   3913..4071    -  CDS            OR51A7 (fragment): O51A7_HUMAN - Experimental evidence at transcript level: Swiss-Prot protein existence level 2. Odorant receptor. From Homo sapiens (Human).
   4426..4459    +  protein_bind   loxP: Cre-mediated recombination occurs in the 8-bp core sequence (GCATACAT). Cre recombinase
   4459..5619    +  promoter       EF-1α promoter: strong constitutive promoter for human elongation factor EF-1α
   5633..6229    +  CDS            PuroR (fragment): puromycin N-acetyltransferase; pac from Streptomyces; confers resistance to puromycin
   6395..7105    +  CDS            mTagBFP2: mTagBFP2 is a basic (constitutively fluorescent) blue fluorescent protein published in 2011, derived from Entacmaea quadricolor. It is reported to be a very rapidly-maturing monomer with very low acid sensitivity.
   7125..7349    +  polyA_signal   bGH poly(A) signal: bovine growth hormone polyadenylation signal
   7350..7383    +  protein_bind   loxP: Cre-mediated recombination occurs in the 8-bp core sequence (GCATACAT). Cre recombinase
   7943..8410    +  CDS            B (fragment): PORTL_LAMBD - Experimental evidence at protein level: Swiss-Prot protein existence level 1. Forms the portal vertex of the capsid (PubMed:6228056, PubMed:6232391). This portal plays critical roles in head assembly, genome packaging, neck/tail attachment, and genome ejection (Probable). The portal protein multimerizes as a single ring-shaped homododecamer arranged around a central channel (PubMed:6232391). Binds to the terminase subunits to form the packaging machine (PubMed:7799432). From Escherichia phage lambda (Bacteriophage lambda).
   8446..8468    -  protein_bind   lac operator (fragment): The lac repressor binds to the lac operator to inhibit transcription in E. coli. This inhibition can be relieved by adding lactose or isopropyl-β-D-thiogalactopyranoside (IPTG). lac repressor encoded by lacI
   8472..8502    -  promoter       lac promoter: promoter for the E. coli lac operon
   8517..8538    -  protein_bind   CAP binding site: CAP binding activates transcription in the presence of cAMP. E. coli catabolite activator protein
   8551..8643    -  CDS            lacI (fragment): lac repressor; lacI; The lac repressor binds to the lac operator to inhibit transcription in E. coli. This inhibition can be relieved by adding lactose or isopropyl-β-D-thiogalactopyranoside (IPTG).
   8826..9414    -  rep_origin     ori: high-copy-number ColE1/pMB1/pBR322/pUC origin of replication
   9585..10445   -  CDS            AmpR: β-lactamase; bla; confers resistance to ampicillin, carbenicillin, and related antibiotics
  10446..10550   -  promoter       AmpR promoter: bla
  10603..11031   -  rep_origin     f1 ori (sequence partly withheld): f1 bacteriophage origin of replication; arrow indicates direction of (+) strand synthesis
  11036..11191   -  CDS            lacZα (fragment): LacZα fragment of β-galactosidase; lacZ fragment
  11193..11312   +  CDS            B (fragment): PORTL_LAMBD - Experimental evidence at protein level: Swiss-Prot protein existence level 1. Forms the portal vertex of the capsid (PubMed:6228056, PubMed:6232391). This portal plays critical roles in head assembly, genome packaging, neck/tail attachment, and genome ejection (Probable). The portal protein multimerizes as a single ring-shaped homododecamer arranged around a central channel (PubMed:6232391). Binds to the terminase subunits to form the packaging machine (PubMed:7799432). From Escherichia phage lambda (Bacteriophage lambda).
  12486..12863   +  promoter       TRE3G promoter: 3rd-generation Tet-responsive promoter that can be activated by binding of Tet-On® 3G
  12879..13694   +  CDS            NEUROG2: NGN2_HUMAN - Also known as ATOH4, BHLHA8, NGN2. Experimental evidence at protein level: Swiss-Prot protein existence level 1. Transcriptional regulator. Involved in neuronal differentiation. Activates transcription by binding to the E box (5'- CANNTG-3'). From Homo sapiens (Human).
  13737..13858   +  polyA_signal   SV40 poly(A) signal: SV40 polyadenylation signal
  13929..13951   -  protein_bind   lac operator (fragment): The lac repressor binds to the lac operator to inhibit transcription in E. coli. This inhibition can be relieved by adding lactose or isopropyl-β-D-thiogalactopyranoside (IPTG). lac repressor encoded by lacI
  13955..13985   -  promoter       lac promoter: promoter for the E. coli lac operon
  14000..14021   -  protein_bind   CAP binding site: CAP binding activates transcription in the presence of cAMP. E. coli catabolite activator protein
  14034..30      -  CDS            lacI (fragment) (across the origin): lac repressor; lacI; The lac repressor binds to the lac operator to inhibit transcription in E. coli. This inhibition can be relieved by adding lactose or isopropyl-β-D-thiogalactopyranoside (IPTG).
>Addgene plasmid #198397 | PB-TO-oNGN2 | addgene full sequence | sequence record 389535 | Addgene NGS Result
GCGGGGAGAGGCGGTTTGCGTATTGGGCGCTCTTCCGCTTCCTCGCTCACTGACTCGCTGCGCTCGGTCG
TTCGGCTGCGGCGAGCGGTATCAGCTCACTCAAAGGACGGCCGCACATGTAAGGAAAATTTTAGGGATGT
TAAAGAAAAAAATAACACAAAACAAAATATAAAAAAAATCTAACCTCAAGTCAAGGCTTTTCTATGGAAT
AAGGAATGGACAGCAGGGGGCTGTTTCATATACTGATGACCTCTTTATAGCCAACCTTTGTTCATGGCAG
CCAGCATATGGGCATATGTTGCCAAACTCTAAACCAAATACTCATTCTGATGTTTTAAATGATTTGCCCT
CCCATATGTCCTTCCGAGTGAGAGACACAAAAAATTCCAACACACTATTGCAATGAAAATAAATTTCCTT
TATTAGCCAGAAGTCAGATGCTCAAGGGGCTTCATGATGTCCCCATAATTTTTGGCAGAGGGAAAAAGAT
CTCAGTGGTATTTGTGAGCCAGGGCATTGGCCACACCAGTCACCACCTTCTGATAGGCAGCCTGCACCTG
AGGAGTGAATTCACGCGTTTTAGCCTGGCAGCATATCGAGATCGAAGTCATCGAGAGCGTCAGCAGGGAG
CATATCCAGATCAAAATCATCCAGGGCATCGGCGGGCAGCATGTCCAGGTCGAAGTCGTCCAGGGCGTCG
GTGGGTCCGCCGCTCTCGCACTTCAGCTGCTTCTCGAGGCCGCAGATGATCAGTTCCAGGCCGAACAGGA
AGGCGGGCTCGGCGCCCTGTCTGTCGAACAGCTCGATGGCCTGCTTCAGCAGGGGGGGCATGCTGTCGGT
GGTGGGTGTCTCTCTTTCCTCTTTGGCGACCTGGTGTTCCTGTTCTTCCAGCACGCAGCCCAGGGTGAAG
TGGCCCACGGCGCTCAGGGCGTACAGGGCGTTTTCCAGGCTGAAGCCCTGCTGGCACAGGAAGGCCAGCT
GGTTTTCCAGTGTCTCGTACTGCTTCTCGGTGGGTCTGGTGCCCAGGTGCACTTTGGCGCCGTCCCGGTG
GCTCAGCAGGGCGCATCTGTAGCTCTTGGCGTTGTTCCGCAGGAAGTCCTGCCAGCTCTCGCCTTCCAGA
GGGCAGCTGTGGGTGTGGTGCCGGTCCAGCATCTCGATGGGCAGGGCGTCCAGCAGGGCCCGCTTGTTCT
TCACGTGCCAGTACAGGGTGGGCTGTTCCACGCCCAGTTTCTGGGCCAGCTTCCGGGTGGTCAGGCCCTC
GATGCCCACGCCGTTCAGCAGTTCCAGGGCGCTGTTGATCACTTTGCTCTTGTCCAGCCGGCTCATGTCG
ACATTCTTTGCCAAAATGATGAGACAGCACAATAACCAGCACGTTGCCCAGGAGCTGTAGGAAAAAGAAG
AAGGCATGAACATGGTTAGCAGAGGCTCTAGAGCCGCCGGTCACACGCCAGAAGCCGAACCCCGCCCTGC
CCCGTCCCCCCCGAAGGCAGCCGTCCCCCCGCGGACAGCCCCGAGGCTGGAGAGGGAGAAGGGGACGGCG
GCGCGGCGACGCACGAAGGCCCTCCCCGCCCATTTCCTTCCTGCCGGCGCCGCACCGCTTCGCCCCGCGC
CCGCTAGAGGGGGTGCGGCGGCGCCTCCCAGATTTCGGCTCCGCACAGATTTGGGACAAAGGAAGTCCCT
GCGCCCTCTCGCACGATTACCATAAAAGGCAATGGCTGCGGCTCGCCGCGCCTCGACAGCCGCCGGCGCT
CCGGGGGCCGCCGCGCCCCTCCCCCGAGCCCTCCCCGGCCCGAGGCGGCCCCGCCCCGCCCGGCACCCCC
ACCTGCCGCCACCCCCCGCCCGGCACGGCGAGCCCCGCGCCACGCCCCGTACGGAGCCCCGCACCCGAAG
CCGGGCCGTGCTCAGCAACTCGGGGAGGGGGGTGCAGGGGGGGTTGCAGCCCGACCGACGCGCCCACACC
CCCTGCTCACCCCCCCACGCACACACCCCGCACGCAGCCTTTGTTCCCCTCGCAGCCCCCCCCGCACCGC
GGGGCACCGCCCCCGGCCGCGCTCCCCTCGCGCACACTGCGGAGCGCACAAAGCCCCGCGCCGCGCCCGC
AGCGCTCACAGCCGCCGGGCAGCGCGGAGCCGCACGCGGCGCTCCCCACGCACACACACACGCACGCACC
CCCCGAGCCGCTCCCCCCGCACAAAGGGCCCTCCCGGAGCCCCTCAAGGCTTTCACGCAGCCACAGAAAA
GAAACAAGCCGTCATTAAACCAAGCGCTAATTACAGCCCGGAGGAGAAGGGCCGTCCCGCCCGCTCACCT
GTGGGAGTAACGCGGTCAGTCAGAGCCGGGGCGGGCGGCGCGAGGCGGCGGCGGAGCGGGGCACGGGGCG
AAGGCAGCGCGCAGCGACTCCCGCCCGCCGCGCGCTTCGCTTTTTATAGGGCCGCCGCCGCCGCCGCCTC
GCCATAAAAGGAAACTTTCGGAGCGCGCCGCTCTGATTGGCTGCCGCCGCMCCYCYCCSCCYCSCCCCSC
CCCSCCCCYCSCCCCSCCCCSCCCCCCCYGGCGCGCGCCCCCCCCCCCCCCCCGCCCCCATCGCTGCACA
AAATAATTAAAAAATAAATAAATACAAAATTGGGGGTGGGGAGGGGGGGGAGATGGGGAGAGTGAAGCAG
AACGTGGGGCTCACCTCGACCATGGTAATAGCGATGACTAATACGTAGATGTACTGCCAAGTAGGAAAGT
CCCATAAGGTCATGTACTGGGCATAATGCCAGGCGGGCCATTTACCGTCATTGACGTCAATAGGGGGCGT
ACTTGGCATATGATACACTTGATGTACTGCCAAGTGGGCAGTTTACCGTAAATACTCCACCCATTGACGT
CAATGGAAAGTCCCTATTGGCGTTACTATGGGAACATACGTCATTATTGACGTCAATGGGCGGGGGTCGT
TGGGCGGTCAGCCAGGCGGGCCATTTACCGTAAGTTATGTAACGCGGAACTCCATATATGGGCTATGAAC
TAATGACCCCGTAATTGATTACTATTAATAACTAGTCAATAATCAATGTCAATAAAATATCTTTATTTTC
ATTACATCTGTGTGTTGGTTTTTTGTGTGAATCGATAGTACTAACATACGCTCTCCATCAAAACAAAACG
AAACAAAACAAACTAGCAAAATAGGCTGTCCCCAGTGCAAGTGCAGGTGCCAGAACATTTCTCTGAGCTC
ACGGGGACAGCCCCCCCCCAAAGCCCCCAGGGATGTAATTACGTCCCTCCCCCGCTAGGGGGCAGCAGCG
AGCCGCCCGGGGCTCCGCTCCGGTCCGGCGCTCCCCCCGCATCCCCGAGCCGGCAGCGTGCGGGGACAGC
CCGGGCACGGGGAAGGTGGCACGGGATCGCTTTCCTCTGAACGCTTCTCGCTGCTCTTTGAGCCTGCAGA
CACCTGGGGGGATACGGGGAAAAAGCTTTAGGCTGAAAGAGAGATTTAGAATGACAGAATCATAGAACGG
CCTGGGTTGCAAAGGAGCACAGTGCTCATCCAGATCCAACCCCCTGCTATGTGCAGGGTCATCAACCAGC
AGCCCAGGCTGCCCAGAGCCACATCCAGCCTGGCCTTGAATGCCTGCAGGGATGGGGCATCCACAGCCTC
CTTGGGCAACCTGTTCAGTGCGTCACCACCCTCTGGGGGAAAAACTGCCTCCTCATATCCAACCCAAACC
TCCCCTGTCTCAGTGTAAAGCCATTCCCCCTTGTCCTATCAAGGGGGAGTTTGCTGTGACATTGTTGGTC
TGGGGTGACACATGTTTGCCAATTCAGTGCATCACGGAGAGGCAGATCTTGGGGATAAGGAAGTGCAGGA
CAGCATGGACGTGGGACATGCAGGTGTTGAGGGCTCTGGGACACTCTCCAAGTCACAGCGTTCAGAACAG
CCTTAAGGATAAGAAGATAGGATAGAAGGACAAAGAGCAAGTTAAAACCCAGCATGGAGAGGAGCACAAA
AAGGCCACAGACACTGCTGGTCCCTGTGTCTGAGCCTGCATGTTTGATGGTGTCTGGATGCAAGCAGAAG
GGGTGGAAGAGCTTGCCTGGAGAGATACAGCTGGGTCAGTAGGACTGGGACAGGCAGCTGGAGAATTGCC
ATGTAGATGTTCATACAATCGTCAAATCATGAAGGCTGGAAAAGCCCTCCAAGATCCCCAAGACCAACCC
CAACCCACCCACCGTGCCCACTGGCCATGTCCCTCAGTGCCACATCCCCACAGTTCTTCATCACCTCCAG
GGACGGTGACCCCCCCACCTCCGTGGGCAGCTGTGCCACTGCAGCACCGCTCTTTGGAGAAGGTAAATCT
TGCTAAATCCAGCCCGACCCTCCCCTGGCACAACGTAAGGCCATTATCTCTCATCCAACTCCAGGACGGA
GTCAGTGAGAATATTATAACTTCGTATAGCATACATTATACGAAGTTATGGGCAGAGCGCACATCGCCCA
CAGTCCCCGAGAAGTTGGGGGGAGGGGTCGGCAATTGAACCGGTGCCTAGAGAAGGTGGCGCGGGGTAAA
CTGGGAAAGTGATGTCGTGTACTGGCTCCGCCTTTTTCCCGAGGGTGGGGGAGAACCGTATATAAGTGCA
GTAGTCGCCGTGAACGTTCTTTTTCGCAACGGGTTTGCCGCCAGAACACAGGTAAGTGCCGTGTGTGGTT
CCCGCGGGCCTGGCCTCTTTACGGGTTATGGCCCTTGCGTGCCTTGAATTACTTCCACCTGGCTGCAGTA
CGTGATTCTTGATCCCGAGCTTCGGGTTGGAAGTGGGTGGGAGAGTTCGAGGCCTTGCGCTTAAGGAGCC
CCTTCGCCTCGTGCTTGAGTTGAGGCCTGGCCTGGGCGCTGGGGCCGCCGCGTGCGAATCTGGTGGCACC
TTCGCGCCTGTCTCGCTGCTTTCGATAAGTCTCTAGCCATTTAAAATTTTTGATGACCTGCTGCGACGCT
TTTTTTCTGGCAAGATAGTCTTGTAAATGCGGGCCAAGATCTGCACACTGGTATTTCGGTTTTTGGGGCC
GCGGGCGGCGACGGGGCCCGTGCGTCCCAGCGCACATGTTCGGCGAGGCGGGGCCTGCGAGCGCGGCCAC
CGAGAATCGGACGGGGGTAGTCTCAAGCTGGCCGGCCTGCTCTGGTGCCTGGCCTCGCGCCGCCGTGTAT
CGCCCCGCCCTGGGCGGCAAGGCTGGCCCGGTCGGCACCAGTTGCGTGAGCGGAAAGATGGCCGCTTCCC
GGCCCTGCTGCAGGGAGCTCAAAATGGAGGACGCGGCGCTCGGGAGAGCGGGCGGGTGAGTCACCCACAC
AAAGGAAAAGGGCCTTTCCGTCCTCAGCCGTCGCTTCATGTGACTCCACGGAGTACCGGGCGCCGTCCAG
GCACCTCGATTAGTTCTCGCGCTTTTGGAGTACGTCGTCTTTAGGTTGGGGGGAGGGGTTTTATGCGATG
GAGTTTCCCCACACTGAGTGGGTGGAGACTGAAGTTAGGCCAGCTTGGCACTTGATGTAATTCTCCTTGG
AATTTGCCCTTTTTGAGTTTGGATCTTGGTTCATTCTCAAGCCTCAGACAGTGGTTCAAAGTTTTTTTCT
TCCATTTCAGGTGTCGTGATTTAAATCCCACCATGACCGAGTACAAGCCCACGGTGCGCCTCGCCACCCG
CGACGACGTCCCCAGGGCCGTACGCACCCTCGCCGCCGCGTTCGCCGACTACCCCGCCACGCGCCACACC
GTCGATCCGGACCGCCACATCGAGCGGGTCACCGAGCTGCAAGAACTCTTCCTCACGCGCGTCGGGCTCG
ACATCGGCAAGGTGTGGGTCGCGGACGACGGCGCCGCCGTGGCGGTCTGGACCACGCCGGAGAGCGTCGA
AGCGGGGGCGGTGTTCGCCGAGATCGGCCCGCGCATGGCCGAGTTGAGCGGTTCCCGGCTGGCCGCGCAG
CAACAGATGGAAGGCCTCCTGGCGCCGCACCGGCCCAAGGAGCCCGCGTGGTTCCTGGCCACCGTCGGAG
TCTCGCCCGACCACCAGGGCAAGGGTCTGGGCAGCGCCGTCGTGCTCCCCGGAGTGGAGGCGGCCGAGCG
CGCCGGGGTGCCCGCCTTCCTGGAGACCTCCGCGCCCCGCAACCTCCCCTTCTACGAGCGGCTCGGCTTC
ACCGTCACCGCCGACGTCGAGGTGCCCGAAGGACCGCGCACCTGGTGCATGACCCGCAAGCCCGGTGCCG
GATCGGGAGAGGGCAGAGGAAGTCTGCTAACATGCGGTGACGTCGAGGAGAATCCTGGCCCACCGGTCCC
TGCCGCTAAACGGGTCAAACTCGACGGCGGTTCTGGAGGTCCTGCTGCAAAGCGCGTTAAGTTGGATGGA
GGGTCAGGGGGAGCCACCGCCACCATGGTGTCTAAGGGCGAAGAGCTGATTAAGGAGAACATGCACATGA
AGCTGTACATGGAGGGCACCGTGGACAACCATCACTTCAAGTGCACATCCGAGGGCGAAGGCAAGCCCTA
CGAGGGCACCCAGACCATGAGAATCAAGGTGGTCGAGGGCGGCCCTCTCCCCTTCGCCTTCGACATCCTG
GCTACTAGCTTCCTCTACGGCAGCAAGACCTTCATCAACCACACCCAGGGCATCCCCGACTTCTTCAAGC
AGTCCTTCCCTGAGGGCTTCACATGGGAGAGAGTCACCACATACGAAGACGGGGGCGTGCTGACCGCTAC
CCAGGACACCAGCCTCCAGGACGGCTGCCTCATCTACAACGTCAAGATCAGAGGGGTGAACTTCACATCC
AACGGCCCTGTGATGCAGAAGAAAACACTCGGCTGGGAGGCCTTCACCGAGACGCTGTACCCCGCTGACG
GCGGCCTGGAAGGCAGAAACGACATGGCCCTGAAGCTCGTGGGCGGGAGCCATCTGATCGCAAACGCCAA
GACCACATATAGATCCAAGAAACCCGCTAAGAACCTCAAGATGCCTGGCGTCTACTATGTGGACTACAGA
CTGGAAAGAATCAAGGAGGCCAACAACGAGACCTACGTCGAGCAGCACGAGGTGGCAGTGGCCAGATACT
GCGACCTCCCTAGCAAACTGGGGCACAAGCTTAATTAGGCGGCCGCTAAGAATTCTGTGCCTTCTAGTTG
CCAGCCATCTGTTGTTTGCCCCTCCCCCGTGCCTTCCTTGACCCTGGAAGGTGCCACTCCCACTGTCCTT
TCCTAATAAAATGAGGAAATTGCATCGCATTGTCTGAGTAGGTGTCATTCTATTCTGGGGGGTGGGGTGG
GGCAGGACAGCAAGGGGGAGGATTGGGAAGACAATAGCAGGCATGCTGGGGATGCGGTGGGCTCTATGGA
TAACTTCGTATAGCATACATTATACGAAGTTATTTGGTATGGCTTTTTCCCCGTATCCCCCCAGGTGTCT
GCAGGCTCAAAGAGCAGCGAGAAGCGTTCAGAGGAAAGCGATCCCGTGCCACCTTCCCCGTGCCCGGGCT
GTCCCCGCACGCTGCCGGCTCGGGGATGCGGGGGGAGCGCCGGACCGGAGCGGAGCCCCGGGCGGCTCGC
TGCTGCCCCCTAGCGGGGGAGGGACGTAATTACATCCCTGGGGGCTTTGGGGGGGGGCTGTCCCTGATTC
TATAACAAGAAAATATATATATAATAAGTTATCACGTAAGTAGAACATGAAATAACAATATAATTATCGT
ATGAGTTAAATCTTAAAAGTCACGTAAAAGATAATCATGCGTCATTTTGACTCACGCGGTCGTTATAGTT
CAAAATCAGTGACACTTACCGCATTGACAAGCACGCCTCACGGGAGCTCCAAGCGGCGACTGAGATGTCC
TAAATGCACAGCGACGGATTCGCGCTATTTAGAAAGAGAGAGCAATATTTCAAGAATGCATGCGTCAATT
TTACGCAGACTATCTTTCTAGGGTTAATCTAGCTGCATCAGGATCATATCGTCGGGTCTTTTTTCCGGCT
CAGTCATCGCCCAAGCTGGCGCTATCTGGGCATCGGGGAGGAAGAAGCCCGTGCCTTTTCCCGCGAGGTT
GAAGCGGCATGGAAAGAGTTTGCCGAGGATGACTGCTGCTGCATTGACGTTGAGCGAAAACGCACGTTTA
CCATGATGATTCGGGAAGGTGTGGCCATGCACGCCTTTAACGGTGAACTGTTCGTTCAGGCCACCTGGGA
TACCAGTTCGTCGCGGCTTTTCCGGACACAGTTCCGGATGGTCAGCCCGAAGCGCATCAGCAACCCGAAC
AATACCGGCGACAGCCGGAACTGCCGTGCCGGTGTGCAGATTAATGACAGCGGTGCGGCGCTGGGATATT
ACGTCAGCGAGGACGGGTATCCTGGCTGGATGCCGCAGAAATGGACATGGATACCCCGTGAGTTACCCGG
CGGGCGCGCTTGGCGTAATCATGGTCATAGCTGTTTCCTGTGTGAAATTGTTATCCGCTCACAATTCCAC
ACAACATACGAGCCGGAAGCATAAAGTGTAAAGCCTGGGGTGCCTAATGAGTGAGCTAACTCACATTAAT
TGCGTTGCGCTCACTGCCCGCTTTCCAGTCGGGAAACCTGTCGTGCCAGCTGCATTAATGAATCGGCCAA
CGCGCGGGGAGAGGCGGTTTGCGTATTGGGCGCTCTTCCGCTTCCTCGCTCACTGACTCGCTGCGCTCGG
TCGTTCGGCTGCGGCGAGCGGTATCAGCTCACTCAAAGGCGGTAATACGGTTATCCACAGAATCAGGGGA
TAACGCAGGAAAGAACATGTGAGCAAAAGGCCAGCAAAAGGCCAGGAACCGTAAAAAGGCCGCGTTGCTG
GCGTTTTTCCATAGGCTCCGCCCCCCTGACGAGCATCACAAAAATCGACGCTCAAGTCAGAGGTGGCGAA
ACCCGACAGGACTATAAAGATACCAGGCGTTTCCCCCTGGAAGCTCCCTCGTGCGCTCTCCTGTTCCGAC
CCTGCCGCTTACCGGATACCTGTCCGCCTTTCTCCCTTCGGGAAGCGTGGCGCTTTCTCATAGCTCACGC
TGTAGGTATCTCAGTTCGGTGTAGGTCGTTCGCTCCAAGCTGGGCTGTGTGCACGAACCCCCCGTTCAGC
CCGACCGCTGCGCCTTATCCGGTAACTATCGTCTTGAGTCCAACCCGGTAAGACACGACTTATCGCCACT
GGCAGCAGCCACTGGTAACAGGATTAGCAGAGCGAGGTATGTAGGCGGTGCTACAGAGTTCTTGAAGTGG
TGGCCTAACTACGGCTACACTAGAAGGACAGTATTTGGTATCTGCGCTCTGCTGAAGCCAGTTACCTTCG
GAAAAAGAGTTGGTAGCTCTTGATCCGGCAAACAAACCACCGCTGGTAGCGGTGGTTTTTTTGTTTGCAA
GCAGCAGATTACGCGCAGAAAAAAAGGATCTCAAGAAGATCCTTTGATCTTTTCTACGGGGTCTGACGCT
CAGTGGAACGAAAACTCACGTTAAGGGATTTTGGTCATGAGATTATCAAAAAGGATCTTCACCTAGATCC
TTTTAAATTAAAAATGAAGTTTTAAATCAATCTAAAGTATATATGAGTAAACTTGGTCTGACAGTTACCA
ATGCTTAATCAGTGAGGCACCTATCTCAGCGATCTGTCTATTTCGTTCATCCATAGTTGCCTGACTCCCC
GTCGTGTAGATAACTACGATACGGGAGGGCTTACCATCTGGCCCCAGTGCTGCAATGATACCGCGAGACC
CACGCTCACCGGCTCCAGATTTATCAGCAATAAACCAGCCAGCCGGAAGGGCCGAGCGCAGAAGTGGTCC
TGCAACTTTATCCGCCTCCATCCAGTCTATTAATTGTTGCCGGGAAGCTAGAGTAAGTAGTTCGCCAGTT
AATAGTTTGCGCAACGTTGTTGCCATTGCTACAGGCATCGTGGTGTCACGCTCGTCGTTTGGTATGGCTT
CATTCAGCTCCGGTTCCCAACGATCAAGGCGAGTTACATGATCCCCCATGTTGTGCAAAAAAGCGGTTAG
CTCCTTCGGTCCTCCGATCGTTGTCAGAAGTAAGTTGGCCGCAGTGTTATCACTCATGGTTATGGCAGCA
CTGCATAATTCTCTTACTGTCATGCCATCCGTAAGATGCTTTTCTGTGACTGGTGAGTACTCAACCAAGT
CATTCTGAGAATAGTGTATGCGGCGACCGAGTTGCTCTTGCCCGGCGTCAATACGGGATAATACCGCGCC
ACATAGCAGAACTTTAAAAGTGCTCATCATTGGAAAACGTTCTTCGGGGCGAAAACTCTCAAGGATCTTA
CCGCTGTTGAGATCCAGTTCGATGTAACCCACTCGTGCACCCAACTGATCTTCAGCATCTTTTACTTTCA
CCAGCGTTTCTGGGTGAGCAAAAACAGGAAGGCAAAATGCCGCAAAAAAGGGAATAAGGGCGACACGGAA
ATGTTGAATACTCATACTCTTCCTTTTTCAATATTATTGAAGCATTTATCAGGGTTATTGTCTCATGAGC
GGATACATATTTGAATGTATTTAGAAAAATAAACAAATAGGGGTTCCGCGCACATTTCCCCGAAAAGTGC
CACCTAAATTGTAAGCGTTAATATTTTGTTAAAATTCGCGTTAAATTTTTGTTAAATCAGCTCATTTTTT
AACCAATAGGCCGAAATCGGCAAAATCCCTTATAAATCAAAAGAATAGACCGAGATAGGGT
[37 nt withheld, positions 10702-10738]
AAAGAACGTGGACTCCAACGTCAAAGG
[49 nt withheld, positions 10766-10814]
T
[91 nt withheld, positions 10816-10906]
G
[124 nt withheld, positions 10908-11031]
CCCATTCGCCATTCAGGCTGCGCAACTGTTGGGAAGGGCGATCGGTGCGGGCCTCTTCGCTATTACGCCA
GCTGGCGAAAGGGGGATGTGCTGCAAGGCGATTAAGTTGGGTAACGCCAGGGTTTTCCCAGTCACGACGT
TGTAAAACGACGGCCAGTGAGCGCGCCTCGTTCATTCACGTTTTTGAACCCGTGGAGGACGGGCAGACTC
GCGGTGCAAATGTGTTTTACAGCGTGATGGAGCAGATGAAGATGCTCGACACGCTGCAGAACACGCAGCT
AGATTAACCCTAGAAAGATAATCATATTGTGACGTACGTTAAAGATAATCATGTGTAAAATTGACGCATG
TGTTTTATCGGTCTGTATATCGAGGTTTATTTATTAATTTGAATAGATATTAAGTTTTATTATATTTACA
CTTACATACTAATAATAAATTCAACAAACAATTTATTTATGTTTATTTATTTATTAAAAAAAACAAAAAC
TCAAAATTTCTTCTATAAAGTAACAAAACTTTTATGAGGGACAGCCCCCCCCCAAAGCCCCCAGGGATGT
AATTACGTCCCTCCCCCGCTAGGGGGCAGCAGCGAGCCGCCCGGGGCTCCGCTCCGGTCCGGCGCTCCCC
CCGCATCCCCGAGCCGGCAGCGTGCGGGGACAGCCCGGGCACGGGGAAGGTGGCACGGGATCGCTTTCCT
CTGAACGCTTCTCGCTGCTCTTTGAGCCTGCAGACACCTGGGGGGATACGGGGAAAAGGCCTCCACGGCC
TTAATTAAGGGAGGTGGTCCCTGCAGTTACGCCAATGATAACCCCCGCCAGAAAAATCTTAGTAGCCTTC
CCTTTTTGTTTTCCGTGCCCCAACTCGGCGGATTGACTCGGCCCCTTCCGGAAACACCCGAATCAACTTC
TAGTCAAATTATTGTTCACGCCGCAATGACCCACCCCTGGCCCGCGTCTGTGGAACTGACCCCTGGTGTA
CAGGAGAGTTCGCTGCTGAAAGTGGTCCCAAAGGGGTACTAGTTTTTAAGCTCCCAACTCCCCCTCCCCC
AGCGTCTGGAGGATTCCACACCCTCGCACCGCAGGGGCGAGGAAGTGGGCGGAGTCCGGTTTTGGCGCCA
GCCGCTGAGGCTGCCAAGCAGAAAAGCCACCGCTGAGGAGACTCCGGTCACTGTCCTCGCCCCGCCTCCC
CCTTCCCTCCCCTTGGGGACCACCGGGCGCCACGCCGCGAACGGTAAGTGCCGCGGTCGTCGGCGCCTCC
GCCCTCCCCCTAGGGCCCCAATTCCCAGCGGGCGCGGCGCGCGGCCCCTCCCCCCGCCGGGCGCGCGCCC
GCTGCCCCGCCCTTCGTGGCCGCCCGGCGTGGGCGGTGCCACCCCTCCCCCCGGCGGCCCCGCGCGCAGC
TCCCGGCTCCCTCCCCCTTCGGATGTGGCTTGAGCTGTAGGCGCGGAGGGTACCAGTTTACTCCCTATCA
GTGATAGAGAACGTATGAAGAGTTTACTCCCTATCAGTGATAGAGAACGTATGCAGACTTTACTCCCTAT
CAGTGATAGAGAACGTATAAGGAGTTTACTCCCTATCAGTGATAGAGAACGTATGACCAGTTTACTCCCT
ATCAGTGATAGAGAACGTATCTACAGTTTACTCCCTATCAGTGATAGAGAACGTATATCCAGTTTACTCC
CTATCAGTGATAGAGAACGTATAAGCTTTAGGCGTGTACGGTGGGCGCCTATAAAAGCAGAGCTCGTTTA
GTGAACCGTCAGATCGCCTGGAGCAATTCCACAACACTTTTGTCTTATACCAACTTTCCGTACCACTTCC
TACCCTCGTAAAGGATCCGCCGCCACCATGTTTGTGAAGTCTGAAACACTGGAACTTAAAGAAGAGGAAG
ATGTCTTGGTTTTGCTGGGCTCTGCAGCACCAGCGCTCGCCGCTTTGACGCCTTTGAGTAGTTCCGCTGA
TGAGGAAGAAGAAGAAGAACCCGGAGCATCCGGTGGTGCTCGCCGCCAAAGAGGAGCAGAAGCTGGACAA
GGAGCTCGCGGCGGTGTCGCAGCCGGGGCAGAAGGTTGTAGGCCAGCCAGGTTGCTCGGGTTGGTGCATG
ACTGTAAGAGGAGACCGAGCAGGGCAAGGGCTGTGAGTAGAGGTGCTAAAACTGCAGAAACTGTCCAAAG
AATTAAGAAGACTAGACGACTTAAAGCTAATAATAGGGAACGCAATAGGATGCATAATCTGAATGCCGCC
CTCGATGCCCTTAGAGAAGTACTGCCAACTTTTCCTGAAGATGCAAAACTGACAAAGATTGAAACTCTCC
GTTTTGCACATAATTATATTTGGGCTTTGACTGAAACACTCCGGCTTGCAGACCATTGTGGTGGTGGCGG
AGGAGGTCTTCCAGGCGCCCTGTTTAGCGAAGCCGTCCTCTTGGCCCCTGGTGGAGCGTCAGCTGCTCTC
TCTTCCTCAGGCGATGCACCGGCCCCAGCTTCAACCTGGTCATGTACAAATGCCCCAGCCCCAAGCAGTA
GCGTTAGCTCTAACTCAACAGCCCCTTATAGTTGTACCCTCGCACCGGCAGCCCCTGCGGGTAGTGATAT
GGATTACTGGCAACCTCCTCCACCGGATAAACATCGTTACGCCCCACATTTGCCAATCGCGCGAGACTGC
ATTCTGTAAGTTAACGTTTAAACTCGCGAATCGATCGCCCACCCCAACTTGTTTATTGCAGCTTATAATG
GTTACAAATAAAGCAATAGCATCACAAATTTCACAAATAAAGCATTTTTTTCACTGCATTCTAGTTGTGG
TTTGTCCAAACTCATCAATGTATCTTATCATGTCTGTATACCGTCGACCTCTAGCTAGAGCTTGGCGTAA
TCATGGTCATAGCTGTTTCCTGTGTGAAATTGTTATCCGCTCACAATTCCACACAACATACGAGCCGGAA
GCATAAAGTGTAAAGCCTGGGGTGCCTAATGAGTGAGCTAACTCACATTAATTGCGTTGCGCTCACTGCC
CGCTTTCCAGTCGGGAAACCTGTCGTGCCAGCTGCATTAATGAATCGGCCAACGC
